Addgene plasmid #136971: pGGD_RT_li_Tq2CFP
Purpose: Goldengate/Greengate C-tag module, containing Tq2CFP fused to a flexible linker
Depositing lab: Klaus Theres. Depositing organization: Max Planck Institute for Plant Breeding Research.
Backbone
  Vector backbone: pUC19
  Vector type: Bacterial Expression
Growth in bacteria
  Bacterial resistance: Ampicillin, 100 μg/mL
  Growth temperature: 37°C
  Growth strain: DH5alpha
  Copy number: High Copy
Gene/Insert
  Gene/Insert name: Tq2CFP
  Species: Synthetic
  Cloning method: Restriction Enzyme; 5′ cloning site unknown (unknown if destroyed); 3′ cloning site unknown (unknown if destroyed)
Terms and licenses: Academic/Nonprofit Terms; Industry Terms: Not Available to Industry
Depositor comments: For use in the Greengate system (DOI: 10.1371/journal.pone.0083043, Addgene: Kit # 1000000036) or similar Goldengate-based systems. This plasmid carries a Greengate C-tag module, containing Tq2CFP fused to a flexible linker described here: DOI: 10.1073/pnas.1406446111.
How to cite: pGGD_RT_li_Tq2CFP was a gift from Klaus Theres (Addgene plasmid # 136971 ; http://n2t.net/addgene:136971 ; RRID:Addgene_136971)
