[The description below was written by a language model from this plasmid's Addgene catalogue record and pLannotate feature annotations shown in this document.]
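Description:
pGGD_RT_li_Tq2CFP is a small (about 3.5 kb) pUC19-derived entry plasmid that serves as a C-terminal tag ("D") module for the GreenGate system and similar Golden Gate-based modular cloning schemes used to assemble plant expression constructs. It is propagated in E. coli at high copy from the ColE1/pUC-type origin and selected through the β-lactamase gene (AmpR) driven by its own bla promoter. Although the catalogue lists it as a bacterial expression vector, it functions as a parts donor rather than as an expression plasmid in its own right.

The payload is Tq2CFP, annotated in the feature table as mTurquoise2, an enhanced monomeric cyan fluorescent protein whose coding sequence is mammalian codon-optimized. According to the depositor, it is fused to a flexible linker. The linker is not annotated separately, but there is an unannotated stretch of roughly 120 nt between the SP6 promoter and the start of the fluorescent protein coding sequence that could accommodate it along with the module's flanking assembly sites. The Type IIS restriction sites and overhangs that define the module are not listed in the record, and the cloning sites used to build it are recorded as unknown. SP6 and T7 promoters flank the insert. These, together with the CAP site, lac promoter and operator, and the lacI, lacZα, bom and rop fragments, are remnants of the cloning backbone. No plant promoter or terminator is present, since these are supplied by other modules during assembly. In use, the linker-Tq2CFP cassette is released and ligated downstream of a coding sequence module to produce a C-terminal cyan fluorescent fusion for protein localization or imaging studies.
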