Features (pLannotate 1.2.2; 13 found; start..end, strand, type, name):
     96..200     +  promoter       AmpR promoter: bla
    201..1061    +  CDS            AmpR: β-lactamase; bla; confers resistance to ampicillin, carbenicillin, and related antibiotics
   1232..1820    +  rep_origin     ori: high-copy-number ColE1/pMB1/pBR322/pUC origin of replication
   2003..2095    +  CDS            lacI (fragment): lac repressor; lacI; The lac repressor binds to the lac operator to inhibit transcription in E. coli. This inhibition can be relieved by adding lactose or isopropyl-β-D-thiogalactopyranoside (IPTG).
   2108..2129    +  protein_bind   CAP binding site: CAP binding activates transcription in the presence of cAMP. E. coli catabolite activator protein
   2144..2174    +  promoter       lac promoter: promoter for the E. coli lac operon
   2182..2198    +  protein_bind   lac operator: The lac repressor binds to the lac operator to inhibit transcription in E. coli. This inhibition can be relieved by adding lactose or isopropyl-β-D-thiogalactopyranoside (IPTG). lac repressor encoded by lacI
   2212..2230    +  promoter       SP6 promoter: promoter for bacteriophage SP6 RNA polymerase
   2353..3072    +  CDS            mTurquoise2: enhanced monomeric variant of CFP (Goedhart et al., 2012) mammalian codon-optimized
   3094..3112    -  promoter       T7 promoter: promoter for bacteriophage T7 RNA polymerase
   3114..3266    +  CDS            lacZα (fragment): LacZα fragment of β-galactosidase; lacZ fragment
   3272..3371    -  misc_feature   bom (fragment): basis of mobility region from pBR322
   3473..1       -  CDS            rop (fragment) (across the origin): Rop protein, which maintains plasmids at low copy number; rop
>Addgene plasmid #136971 | pGGD_RT_li_Tq2CFP | addgene full sequence | sequence record 269106 | Addgene NGS Result
GACGAAAGGGCCTCGTGATACGCCTATTTTTATAGGTTAATGTCATGATAATAATGGTTTCTTAGACGTC
AGGTGGCACTTTTCGGGGAAATGTGCGCGGAACCCCTATTTGTTTATTTTTCTAAATACATTCAAATATG
TATCCGCTCATGAGACAATAACCCTGATAAATGCTTCAATAATATTGAAAAAGGAAGAGTATGAGTATTC
AACATTTCCGTGTCGCCCTTATTCCCTTTTTTGCGGCATTTTGCCTTCCTGTTTTTGCTCACCCAGAAAC
GCTGGTGAAAGTAAAAGATGCTGAAGATCAGTTGGGTGCACGAGTGGGTTACATCGAACTGGATCTCAAC
AGCGGTAAGATCCTTGAGAGTTTTCGCCCCGAAGAACGTTTTCCAATGATGAGCACTTTTAAAGTTCTGC
TATGTGGCGCGGTATTATCCCGTATTGACGCCGGGCAAGAGCAACTCGGTCGCCGCATACACTATTCTCA
GAATGACTTGGTTGAGTACTCACCAGTCACAGAAAAGCATCTTACGGATGGCATGACAGTAAGAGAATTA
TGCAGTGCTGCCATAACCATGAGTGATAACACTGCGGCCAACTTACTTCTGACAACGATCGGAGGACCGA
AGGAGCTAACCGCTTTTTTGCACAACATGGGGGATCATGTAACTCGCCTTGATCGTTGGGAACCGGAGCT
GAATGAAGCCATACCAAACGACGAGCGTGACACCACGATGCCTGTAGCAATGGCAACAACGTTGCGCAAA
CTATTAACTGGCGAACTACTTACTCTAGCTTCCCGGCAACAATTAATAGACTGGATGGAGGCGGATAAAG
TTGCAGGACCACTTCTGCGCTCGGCCCTTCCGGCTGGCTGGTTTATTGCTGATAAATCTGGAGCCGGTGA
GCGTGGCTCTCGAGGTATCATTGCAGCACTGGGGCCAGATGGTAAGCCCTCCCGTATCGTAGTTATCTAC
ACGACGGGGAGTCAGGCAACTATGGATGAACGAAATAGACAGATCGCTGAGATAGGTGCCTCACTGATTA
AGCATTGGTAACTGTCAGACCAAGTTTACTCATATATACTTTAGATTGATTTAAAACTTCATTTTTAATT
TAAAAGGATCTAGGTGAAGATCCTTTTTGATAATCTCATGACCAAAATCCCTTAACGTGAGTTTTCGTTC
CACTGAGCGTCAGACCCCGTAGAAAAGATCAAAGGATCTTCTTGAGATCCTTTTTTTCTGCGCGTAATCT
GCTGCTTGCAAACAAAAAAACCACCGCTACCAGCGGTGGTTTGTTTGCCGGATCAAGAGCTACCAACTCT
TTTTCCGAAGGTAACTGGCTTCAGCAGAGCGCAGATACCAAATACTGTTCTTCTAGTGTAGCCGTAGTTA
GGCCACCACTTCAAGAACTCTGTAGCACCGCCTACATACCTCGCTCTGCTAATCCTGTTACCAGTGGCTG
CTGCCAGTGGCGATAAGTCGTGTCTTACCGGGTTGGACTCAAGACGATAGTTACCGGATAAGGCGCAGCG
GTCGGGCTGAACGGGGGGTTCGTGCACACAGCCCAGCTTGGAGCGAACGACCTACACCGAACTGAGATAC
CTACAGCGTGAGCTATGAGAAAGCGCCACGCTTCCCGAAGGGAGAAAGGCGGACAGGTATCCGGTAAGCG
GCAGGGTCGGAACAGGAGAGCGCACGAGGGAGCTTCCAGGGGGAAACGCCTGGTATCTTTATAGTCCTGT
CGGGTTTCGCCACCTCTGACTTGAGCGTCGATTTTTGTGATGCTCGTCAGGGGGGCGGAGCCTATGGAAA
AACGCCAGCAACGCGGCCTTTTTACGGTTCCTGGCCTTTTGCTGGCCTTTTGCTCACATGTTCTTTCCTG
CGTTATCCCCTGATTCTGTGGATAACCGTATTACCGCCTTTGAGTGAGCTGATACCGCTCGCCGCAGCCG
AACGACCGAGCGCAGCGAGTCAGTGAGCGAGGAAGCGGAAGAGCGCCCAATACGCAAACCGCCTCTCCCC
GCGCGTTGGCCGATTCATTAATGCAGCTGGCACGACAGGTTTCCCGACTGGAAAGCGGGCAGTGAGCGCA
ACGCAATTAATGTGAGTTAGCTCACTCATTAGGCACCCCAGGCTTTACACTTTATGCTTCCGGCTCGTAT
GTTGTGTGGAATTGTGAGCGGATAACAATTTCACACGAGCTATTTAGGTGACACTATAGAAGTGAAGCTT
GGTCTCATCAGGCGCAGCGGCCGCTTCAGGGAGTGGTTCCGGAAGCGGCTCTGGATCGGGCTCAGGGAGT
GGTTCCGGCAGCGGCTCTGGATCGGCTGCCGCAGCAATTGCTATGGTGAGCAAGGGCGAGGAGCTGTTCA
CCGGGGTGGTGCCCATCCTGGTCGAGCTGGACGGCGACGTAAACGGCCACAAGTTCAGCGTGTCCGGCGA
GGGCGAGGGCGATGCCACCTACGGCAAGCTGACCCTGAAGTTCATCTGCACCACCGGCAAGCTGCCCGTG
CCCTGGCCCACCCTCGTGACCACCCTGTCCTGGGGCGTGCAGTGCTTCGCCCGCTACCCCGACCACATGA
AGCAGCACGACTTCTTCAAGTCCGCCATGCCCGAAGGCTACGTCCAGGAGCGCACCATCTTCTTCAAGGA
CGACGGCAACTACAAGACCCGCGCCGAGGTGAAGTTCGAGGGCGACACCCTGGTGAACCGCATCGAGCTG
AAGGGCATCGACTTCAAGGAGGACGGCAACATCCTGGGGCACAAGCTGGAGTACAACTACTTTAGCGACA
ACGTCTATATCACCGCCGACAAGCAGAAGAACGGCATCAAGGCCAACTTCAAGATCCGCCACAACATCGA
GGACGGCGGCGTGCAGCTCGCCGACCACTACCAGCAGAACACCCCCATCGGCGACGGCCCCGTGCTGCTG
CCCGACAACCACTACCTGAGCACCCAGTCCAAGCTGAGCAAAGACCCCAACGAGAAGCGCGATCACATGG
TCCTGCTGGAGTTCGTGACCGCCGCCGGGATCACTCTCGGCATGGACGAGCTGTACAAGTAACTGCTGAG
ACCGAATTCTCGCCCTATAGTGAGTCGTATTACCTGGCCGTCGTTTTACAACGTCGTGACTGGGAAAACC
CTGGCGTTACCCAACTTAATCGCCTTGCAGCACATCCCCCTTTCGCCAGCTGGCGTAATAGCGAAGAGGC
CCGCACCGATCGCCCTTCCCAACAGTTGCGCAGCCTGAATGGCGAATGGCGCCTGATGCGGTATTTTCTC
CTTACGCATCTGTGCGGTATTTCACACCGCATATGGTGCACTCTCAGTACAATCTGCTCTGATGCCGCAT
AGTTAAGCCAGCCCCGACACCCGCCAACACCCGCTGACGCGCCCTGACGGGCTTGTCTGCTCCCGGCATC
CGCTTACAGACAAGCTGTGACCGTCTCCGGGAGCTGCATGTGTCAGAGGTTTTCACCGTCATCACCGAAA
CGCGCGA
